>Addgene plasmid #208167 | AiP13318 - pAAV-AiE0390m_3xC2-minBG-SYFP2-4x2C-WPRE3-BGHpA (Alias: CN3318) | addgene full sequence | sequence record 411065 | Addgene NGS Result
CCTGCAGGCAGCTGCGCGCTCGCTCGCTCACTGAGGCCGCCCGGGCGTCGGGCGACCTTTGGTCGCCCGG
CCTCAGTGAGCGAGCGAGCGCGCAGAGAGGGAGTGGCCAACTCCATCACTAGGGGTTCCTGCGGCCGCAC
GCGTGAAAGGAAAGAGCTTGCTTTCAACCTCAAAAGCTAGGAGGAAAGGGCTCTGAAATTTGCTCAGAAT
TCCCAATTCACCATTAGCCTGTTTCTTCCTTTAGCCTCAAGGCATTCTCCGCTTTTTGAAAAGATGTTAA
GAAATTCAGTCACAATAGAGAGCCTAGTTTTGAACATGTTTCACTCGGTCCATTGAGGTCTGGGCTCCAG
CCTTTGTGTGGGGTGAATTGAGCTGAGCGGCTAGCTGGTTGGAGGAAAGGAAAGAGCTTGCTTTCAACCT
CAAAAGCTAGGAGGAAAGGGCTCTGAAATTTGCTCAGAATTCCCAATTCACCATTAGCCTGTTTCTTCCT
TTAGCCTCAAGGCATTCTCCGCTTTTTGAAAAGATGTTAAGAAATTCAGTCACAATAGAGAGCCTAGTTT
TGAACATGTTTCACTCGGTCCATTGAGGTCTGGGCTCCAGCCTTTGTGTGGGGTGAATTGAGCTGAGCGG
CTAGCTGGTTGGAGGAAAGGAAAGAGCTTGCTTTCAACCTCAAAAGCTAGGAGGAAAGGGCTCTGAAATT
TGCTCAGAATTCCCAATTCACCATTAGCCTGTTTCTTCCTTTAGCCTCAAGGCATTCTCCGCTTTTTGAA
AAGATGTTAAGAAATTCAGTCACAATAGAGAGCCTAGTTTTGAACATGTTTCACTCGGTCCATTGAGGTC
TGGGCTCCAGCCTTTGTGTGGGGTGAATTGAGCTGAGCGGCTAGCTGGTTGGAGGAGCTCGGGCTGGGCA
TAAAAGTCAGGGCAGAGCCATCTATTGCTTACATTTGCTTCTGGGATCCAGATCTTTCGAAGCTAGCGCT
ACCGGTCGCCACCATGGTGAGCAAGGGCGAGGAGCTGTTCACCGGGGTGGTGCCCATCCTGGTCGAGCTG
GACGGCGACGTAAACGGCCACAAGTTCAGCGTGTCCGGCGAGGGCGAGGGCGATGCCACCTACGGCAAGC
TGACCCTGAAGCTGATCTGCACCACCGGCAAGCTGCCCGTGCCCTGGCCCACCCTCGTGACCACCCTGGG
CTACGGCGTGCAGTGCTTCGCCCGCTACCCCGACCACATGAAGCAGCACGACTTCTTCAAGTCCGCCATG
CCCGAAGGCTACGTCCAGGAGCGCACCATCTTCTTCAAGGACGACGGCAACTACAAGACCCGCGCCGAGG
TGAAGTTCGAGGGCGACACCCTGGTGAACCGCATCGAGCTGAAGGGCATCGACTTCAAGGAGGACGGCAA
CATCCTGGGGCACAAGCTGGAGTACAACTACAACAGCCACAACGTCTATATCACCGCCGACAAGCAGAAG
AACGGCATCAAGGCCAACTTCAAGATCCGCCACAACATCGAGGACGGCGGCGTGCAGCTCGCCGACCACT
ACCAGCAGAACACCCCCATCGGCGACGGCCCCGTGCTGCTGCCCGACAACCACTACCTGAGCTACCAGTC
CAAGCTGAGCAAAGACCCCAACGAGAAGCGCGATCACATGGTCCTGCTGGAGTTCGTGACCGCCGCCGGG
ATCACTCTCGGCATGGACGAGCTGTACAAGTAAGTCGACGGCGCGCCGCGGCCTTAAAGAGACCGGTTCA
CTGTGACAGTAAAAGAGACCGGTTCACTGTGAGAATGAAAGAGACCGGTTCACTGTGATCGGAAAAGAGA
CCGGTTCACTGTGAGCGGCCTTGAAACCCAGCAGACAATGTAGCTCAGTAGAAACCCAGCAGACAATGTA
GCTGAATGGAAACCCAGCAGACAATGTAGCTTCGGAGAAACCCAGCAGACAATGTAGCTGTCGACGAATT
CGATATCATAATCAACCTCTGGATTACAAAATTTGTGAAAGATTGACTGGTATTCTTAACTATGTTGCTC
CTTTTACGCTATGTGGATACGCTGCTTTAATGCCTTTGTATCATGCTATTGCTTCCCGTATGGCTTTCAT
TTTCTCCTCCTTGTATAAATCCTGGTTAGTTCTTGCCACGGCGGAACTCATCGCCGCCTGCCTTGCCCGC
TGCTGGACAGGGGCTCGGCTGTTGGGCACTGACAATTCCGTGGCTCGAGAGATCTTCGACTGTGCCTTCT
AGTTGCCAGCCATCTGTTGTTTGCCCCTCCCCCGTGCCTTCCTTGACCCTGGAAGGTGCCACTCCCACTG
TCCTTTCCTAATAAAATGAGGAAATTGCATCGCATTGTCTGAGTAGGTGTCATTCTATTCTGGGGGGTGG
GGTGGGGCAGGACAGCAAGGGGGAGGATTGGGAAGACAATAGCAGGCATGAGATCTCACGTGCGGACCGA
GCGGCCGCAGGAACCCCTAGTGATGGAGTTGGCCACTCCCTCTCTGCGCGCTCGCTCGCTCACTGAGGCC
GGGCGACCAAAGGTCGCCCGACGCCCGGGCTTTGCCCGGGCGGCCTCAGTGAGCGAGCGAGCGCGCAGCT
GCCTGCAGGGGCGCCTGATGCGGTATTTTCTCCTTACGCATCTGTGCGGTATTTCACACCGCATA
[95 nt withheld, positions 2656-2750]
T
[46 nt withheld, positions 2752-2797]
C
[141 nt withheld, positions 2799-2939]
CCTTTGACGTTGGAGTCCACGTTCTTT
[37 nt withheld, positions 2967-3003]
ACTCTATCTCGGGCTATTCTTTTGATTTATAAGGGATTTTGCCGATTTCGGTCTATTGGTTAAAAAATGA
GCTGATTTAACAAAAATTTAACGCGAATTTTAACAAAATATTAACGTTTACAATTTTATGGTGCACTCTC
AGTACAATCTGCTCTGATGCCGCATAGTTAAGCCAGCCCCGACACCCGCCAACACCCGCTGACGCGCCCT
GACGGGCTTGTCTGCTCCCGGCATCCGCTTACAGACAAGCTGTGACCGTCTCCGGGAGCTGCATGTGTCA
GAGGTTTTCACCGTCATCACCGAAACGCGCGAGACGAAAGGGCCTCGTGATACGCCTATTTTTATAGGTT
AATGTCATGATAATAATGGTTTCTTAGACGTCAGGTGGCACTTTTCGGGGAAATGTGCGCGGAACCCCTA
TTTGTTTATTTTTCTAAATACATTCAAATATGTATCCGCTCATGAGACAATAACCCTGATAAATGCTTCA
ATAATATTGAAAAAGGAAGAGTATGAGTATTCAACATTTCCGTGTCGCCCTTATTCCCTTTTTTGCGGCA
TTTTGCCTTCCTGTTTTTGCTCACCCAGAAACGCTGGTGAAAGTAAAAGATGCTGAAGATCAGTTGGGTG
CACGAGTGGGTTACATCGAACTGGATCTCAACAGCGGTAAGATCCTTGAGAGTTTTCGCCCCGAAGAACG
TTTTCCAATGATGAGCACTTTTAAAGTTCTGCTATGTGGCGCGGTATTATCCCGTATTGACGCCGGGCAA
GAGCAACTCGGTCGCCGCATACACTATTCTCAGAATGACTTGGTTGAGTACTCACCAGTCACAGAAAAGC
ATCTTACGGATGGCATGACAGTAAGAGAATTATGCAGTGCTGCCATAACCATGAGTGATAACACTGCGGC
CAACTTACTTCTGACAACGATCGGAGGACCGAAGGAGCTAACCGCTTTTTTGCACAACATGGGGGATCAT
GTAACTCGCCTTGATCGTTGGGAACCGGAGCTGAATGAAGCCATACCAAACGACGAGCGTGACACCACGA
TGCCTGTAGCAATGGCAACAACGTTGCGCAAACTATTAACTGGCGAACTACTTACTCTAGCTTCCCGGCA
ACAATTAATAGACTGGATGGAGGCGGATAAAGTTGCAGGACCACTTCTGCGCTCGGCCCTTCCGGCTGGC
TGGTTTATTGCTGATAAATCTGGAGCCGGTGAGCGTGGGTCTCGCGGTATCATTGCAGCACTGGGGCCAG
ATGGTAAGCCCTCCCGTATCGTAGTTATCTACACGACGGGGAGTCAGGCAACTATGGATGAACGAAATAG
ACAGATCGCTGAGATAGGTGCCTCACTGATTAAGCATTGGTAACTGTCAGACCAAGTTTACTCATATATA
CTTTAGATTGATTTAAAACTTCATTTTTAATTTAAAAGGATCTAGGTGAAGATCCTTTTTGATAATCTCA
TGACCAAAATCCCTTAACGTGAGTTTTCGTTCCACTGAGCGTCAGACCCCGTAGAAAAGATCAAAGGATC
TTCTTGAGATCCTTTTTTTCTGCGCGTAATCTGCTGCTTGCAAACAAAAAAACCACCGCTACCAGCGGTG
GTTTGTTTGCCGGATCAAGAGCTACCAACTCTTTTTCCGAAGGTAACTGGCTTCAGCAGAGCGCAGATAC
CAAATACTGTTCTTCTAGTGTAGCCGTAGTTAGGCCACCACTTCAAGAACTCTGTAGCACCGCCTACATA
CCTCGCTCTGCTAATCCTGTTACCAGTGGCTGCTGCCAGTGGCGATAAGTCGTGTCTTACCGGGTTGGAC
TCAAGACGATAGTTACCGGATAAGGCGCAGCGGTCGGGCTGAACGGGGGGTTCGTGCACACAGCCCAGCT
TGGAGCGAACGACCTACACCGAACTGAGATACCTACAGCGTGAGCTATGAGAAAGCGCCACGCTTCCCGA
AGGGAGAAAGGCGGACAGGTATCCGGTAAGCGGCAGGGTCGGAACAGGAGAGCGCACGAGGGAGCTTCCA
GGGGGAAACGCCTGGTATCTTTATAGTCCTGTCGGGTTTCGCCACCTCTGACTTGAGCGTCGATTTTTGT
GATGCTCGTCAGGGGGGCGGAGCCTATGGAAAAACGCCAGCAACGCGGCCTTTTTACGGTTCCTGGCCTT
TTGCTGGCCTTTTGCTCACATGT
Features (pLannotate 1.2.2; 14 found; start..end, strand, type, name):
     12..39      +  repeat_region  AAV2 ITR (fragment): inverted terminal repeat of adeno-associated virus serotype 2 inverted
     68..95      +  repeat_region  AAV2 ITR (fragment): inverted terminal repeat of adeno-associated virus serotype 2 inverted
    994..1710    +  CDS            SYFP2: SYFP2 is a basic (constitutively fluorescent) yellow fluorescent protein published in 2006, derived from Aequorea victoria. It is reported to be a very rapidly-maturing monomer with moderate acid sensitivity.
   1970..2127    +  misc_feature   WPRE (fragment): woodchuck hepatitis virus posttranscriptional regulatory element
   2133..2213    +  misc_feature   WPRE (fragment): woodchuck hepatitis virus posttranscriptional regulatory element
   2230..2341    +  polyA_signal   bGH poly(A) signal: bovine growth hormone polyadenylation signal
   2459..2599    +  repeat_region  AAV2 ITR: inverted terminal repeat of adeno-associated virus serotype 2 inverted
   2604..2655    -  misc_feature   bom (fragment): basis of mobility region from pBR322
   2674..3129    +  rep_origin     f1 ori (sequence partly withheld): f1 bacteriophage origin of replication; arrow indicates direction of (+) strand synthesis
   3130..3179    -  misc_feature   bom (fragment): basis of mobility region from pBR322
   3281..3316    -  CDS            rop (fragment): Rop protein, which maintains plasmids at low copy number; rop
   3411..3515    +  promoter       AmpR promoter: bla
   3516..4376    +  CDS            AmpR: β-lactamase; bla; confers resistance to ampicillin, carbenicillin, and related antibiotics
   4547..5135    +  rep_origin     ori: high-copy-number ColE1/pMB1/pBR322/pUC origin of replication
