[The description below was written by a language model from this plasmid's Addgene catalogue record and pLannotate feature annotations shown in this document.]
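Description:
AiP13318 - pAAV-AiE0390m_3xC2-minBG-SYFP2-4x2C-WPRE3-BGHpA (alias CN3318) is a 5.2 kb recombinant AAV transfer plasmid built to drive direct expression of the yellow fluorescent protein SYFP2 in astrocytes after packaging into AAV particles. In bacteria it is maintained as a high-copy plasmid through a ColE1/pUC-type origin and selected with ampicillin via the bla gene and its own promoter. An f1 phage origin and short remnants of pBR322 bom and rop sequences are also present in the backbone. The recorded growth strain is a recombination-deficient one, which is a common choice for preserving repeat-rich ITR plasmids.

The expression cassette lies between AAV2 inverted terminal repeats, which provide the signals for genome replication and packaging. The right ITR is annotated in full, while the left one is detected only as two short fragments in the sequencing result. According to the name and catalogue fields, transcription comes from a minimal beta-globin promoter, which has little activity by itself and depends on the upstream enhancer element AiE0390m. The "3xC2" designation suggests three copies of a core segment of that enhancer, though neither this region nor the promoter is annotated in the feature table. SYFP2, a fast-maturing monomeric Aequorea-derived yellow protein, follows. The gap between the SYFP2 coding sequence and the WPRE presumably holds the "4x2C" element named in the title, but the record does not explain its function. The two WPRE fragments are consistent with the shortened WPRE3 variant, which enhances transcript stability and expression, and a bovine growth hormone polyadenylation signal terminates the transcript. The construct serves as an enhancer-driven viral tool for fluorescently labelling astrocytes.
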