Addgene plasmid #208167: AiP13318 - pAAV-AiE0390m_3xC2-minBG-SYFP2-4x2C-WPRE3-BGHpA (Alias: CN3318)
Purpose: Direct-expressing SYFP2 in astrocytes AAV Virus
Depositing lab: Allen Institute for Brain Science & Jonathan Ting. Depositing organization: Allen Institute.
Backbone
  Vector backbone: rAAV
  Backbone manufacturer: Allen Institute for Brain Science
  Vector type: AAV
Growth in bacteria
  Bacterial resistance: Ampicillin, 100 μg/mL
  Growth temperature: 37°C
  Growth strain: NEB Stable
  Copy number: High Copy
Gene/Insert
  Gene/Insert name: SYFP2
  Species: Synthetic
  Insert size (bp): 720
  Mutation: NA
  Promoter: Beta Globin minimal promoter
  Cloning method: Restriction Enzyme; 5′ cloning site Unknown (unknown if destroyed)
Terms and licenses: Academic/Nonprofit Terms; Industry Terms: Not Available to Industry
Depositor comments: Funded by the Brain Initiative.
How to cite: AiP13318 - pAAV-AiE0390m_3xC2-minBG-SYFP2-4x2C-WPRE3-BGHpA (Alias: CN3318) was a gift from Allen Institute for Brain Science & Jonathan Ting (Addgene plasmid # 208167 ; http://n2t.net/addgene:208167 ; RRID:Addgene_208167)
